>Addgene plasmid #106008 | Opto-GPR20 | addgene full sequence | sequence record 223839 | Addgene NGS Result
TCGACGGATCGGGAGATCTCCCGATCCCCTATGGTGCACTCTCAGTACAATCTGCTCTGATGCCGCATAG
TTAAGCCAGTATCTGCTCCCTGCTTGTGTGTTGGAGGTCGCTGAGTAGTGCGCGAGCAAAATTTAAGCTA
CAACAAGGCAAGGCTTGACCGACAATTGCATGAAGAATCTGCTTAGGGTTAGGCGTTTTGCGCTGCTTCG
CGATGTACGGGCCAGATATACGCGTTGACATTGATTATTGACTAGTTATTAATAGTAATCAATTACGGGG
TCATTAGTTCATAGCCCATATATGGAGTTCCGCGTTACATAACTTACGGTAAATGGCCCGCCTGGCTGAC
CGCCCAACGACCCCCGCCCATTGACGTCAATAATGACGTATGTTCCCATAGTAACGCCAATAGGGACTTT
CCATTGACGTCAATGGGTGGAGTATTTACGGTAAACTGCCCACTTGGCAGTACATCAAGTGTATCATATG
CCAAGTACGCCCCCTATTGACGTCAATGACGGTAAATGGCCCGCCTGGCATTATGCCCAGTACATGACCT
TATGGGACTTTCCTACTTGGCAGTACATCTACGTATTAGTCATCGCTATTACCATGGTGATGCGGTTTTG
GCAGTACATCAATGGGCGTGGATAGCGGTTTGACTCACGGGGATTTCCAAGTCTCCACCCCATTGACGTC
AATGGGAGTTTGTTTTGGCACCAAAATCAACGGGACTTTCCAAAATGTCGTAACAACTCCGCCCCATTGA
CGCAAATGGGCGGTAGGCGTGTACGGTGGGAGGTCTATATAAGCAGAGCTCTCTGGCTAACTAGAGAACC
CACTGCTTACTGGCTTATCGAAATTAATACGACTCACTATAGGGAGACACAAGCTGGCTAGCGTTTAAAC
GGGCCCTCTAGACTCGAGCACCATGAAAACGATCATCGCCCTGAGCTACATCTTCTGCCTGGTATTCGCC
ATGTACACCGATATAGAGATGAACAGGCTGGGAAAGGATAGCCTCATGAACGGGACCGAGGGCCCAAACT
TCTACGTGCCTTTCTCCAACAAGACGGGCGTGGTGCGCAGCCCCTTCGAGGCCCCGCAGTACTACCTGGC
GGAGCCATGGCAGTTCTCCATGCTGGCCGCCTACATGTTCCTGCTGATCATGCTTGGCTTCCCCATCAAC
TTCCTCACGCTGTACGTCTTTTGCTGCCGCACCCGGGCCAAGACACCCCTCAACTACATCCTGCTCAACC
TGGCCGTGGCCGACCTCTTCATGGTGTTCGGGGGCTTCACCACCACCCTCTACACCTCTCTGCACGGGTA
CTTCGTCTTTGGGCCCACGGGCTGCAACCTGGAGGGCTTCTTTGCCACCTTGGGCGGTGAAATTGCACTG
TGGTCCTTGGTGGTCCTGGCCATCGAGCGGTACGTGGTGGTGGTGCGGCCCGAAGGCTCCCGCCGCTGCC
GCCAGCCTGCCTGTGCCATCATGGGCGTCGCCTTCACCTGGGTCATGGCTCTGGCCTGTGCCGCGCCCCC
CCTCGTCGGCTGGTCCAGGTACATCCCGGAGGGCATGCAGTGCTCGTGCGGGATTGACTACTACACGCCC
CACGAGGAAACCAACAATGAGTCGTTCGTCATCTACATGTTCGTGGTCCACTTCATCATCCCCCTGATTG
TCATATTCTTCTGCTACGGACGCATCATGTGTGCACTGTCGCGGCCGGGTCTGCTCCACCAGGGTCGCCA
GCGCCGCGTGCGGGCCATGCGCATGGTGATCATCATGGTCATCGCTTTCCTAATCTGCTGGCTGCCCTAC
GCTGGGGTGGCGTTCTACATCTTCACCCATCAGGGCTCTGACTTTGGCCCCATCTTCATGACCATCCCGG
CTTTCTTTGCCAAGACTTCTGCCGTCTACAACCCCGTCATCTACATCATGATGAACAAGCAGTTCCGCGC
CACCGTCCGAGGCCTCTTCGGCCAGCACGGAGAGCGTGAGCCCAGCAGCGGTGACGTGGTCAGCATGCAC
AGGAGCTCCAAGGGCTCAGGCCGTCATCACATCCTCAGTGCCGGCCCTCACGCCCTCACCCAGGCCCTGG
CTAATGGGCCCGAGGCTACAGAAACCAGCCAAGTGGCGCCTGCCTAAGAATTCCACCACACTGGACTAGT
GGATCCGAGCTCGGTACCAAGCTTAAGTTTAAACCGCTGATCAGCCTCGACTGTGCCTTCTAGTTGCCAG
CCATCTGTTGTTTGCCCCTCCCCCGTGCCTTCCTTGACCCTGGAAGGTGCCACTCCCACTGTCCTTTCCT
AATAAAATGAGGAAATTGCATCGCATTGTCTGAGTAGGTGTCATTCTATTCTGGGGGGTGGGGTGGGGCA
GGACAGCAAGGGGGAGGATTGGGAAGAGAATAGCAGGCATGCTGGGGATGCGGTGGGCTCTATGGCTTCT
GAGGCGGAAAGAACCAGCTGGGGCTCTAGGGGGTATCCCC
[124 nt withheld, positions 2491-2614]
C
[91 nt withheld, positions 2616-2706]
A
[49 nt withheld, positions 2708-2756]
CCTTTGACGTTGGAGTCCACGTTCTTT
[37 nt withheld, positions 2784-2820]
ACCCTATCTCGGTCTATTCTTTTGATTTATAAGGGATTTTGCCGATTTCGGCCTATTGGTTAAAAAATGA
GCTGATTTAACAAAAATTTAACGCGAATTAATTCTGTGGAATGTGTGTCAGTTAGGGTGTGGAAAGTCCC
CAGGCTCCCCAGCAGGCAGAAGTATGCAAAGCATGCATCTCAATTAGTCAGCAACCAGGTGTGGAAAGTC
CCCAGGCTCCCCAGCAGGCAGAAGTATGCAAAGCATGCATCTCAATTAGTCAGCAACCATAGTCCCGCCC
CTAACTCCGCCCATCCCGCCCCTAACTCCGCCCAGTTCCGCCCATTCTCCGCCCCATGGCTGACTAATTT
TTTTTATTTATGCAGAGGCCGAGGCCGCCTCTGCCTCTGAGCTATTCCAGAAGTAGTGAGGAGGCTTTTT
TGGAGGCCTAGGCTTTTGCAAAAAGCTCCCGGGAGCTTGTATATCCATTTTCGGATCTGATCAAGAGACA
GGATGAGGATCGTTTCGCATGATTGAACAAGATGGATTGCACGCAGGTTCTCCGGCCGCTTGGGTGGAGA
GGCTATTCGGCTATGACTGGGCACAACAGACAATCGGCTGCTCTGATGCCGCCGTGTTCCGGCTGTCAGC
GCAGGGGCGCCCGGTTCTTTTTGTCAAGACCGACCTGTCCGGTGCCCTGAATGAACTGCAGGACGAGGCA
GCGCGGCTATCGTGGCTGGCCACGACGGGCGTTCCTTGCGCAGCTGTGCTCGACGTTGTCACTGAAGCGG
GAAGGGACTGGCTGCTATTGGGCGAAGTGCCGGGGCAGGATCTCCTGTCATCTCACCTTGCTCCTGCCGA
GAAAGTATCCATCATGGCTGATGCAATGCGGCGGCTGCATACGCTTGATCCGGCTACCTGCCCATTCGAC
CACCAAGCGAAACATCGCATCGAGCGAGCACGTACTCGGATGGAAGCCGGTCTTGTCGATCAGGATGATC
TGGACGAAGAACATCAGGGGCTCGCGCCAGCCGAACTGTTCGCCAGGCTCAAGGCGCGCATGCCCGACGG
CGAGGATCTCGTCGTGACCCATGGCGATGCCTGCTTGCCGAATATCATGGTGGAAAATGGCCGCTTTTCT
GGATTCATCGACTGTGGCCGGCTGGGTGTGGCGGACCGCTATCAGGACATAGCGTTGGCTACCCGTGATA
TTGCTGAAGAACTTGGCGGCGAATGGGCTGACCGCTTCCTCGTGCTTTACGGTATCGCCGCTCCCGATTC
GCAGCGCATCGCCTTCTATCGCCTTCTTGACGAGTTCTTCTGAGCGGGACTCTGGGGTTCGAAATGACCG
ACCAAGCGACGCCCAACCTGCCATCACGAGATTTCGATTCCACCGCCGCCTTCTATGAAAGGTTGGGCTT
CGGAATCGTTTTCCGGGACGCCGGCTGGATGATCCTCCAGCGCGGGGATCTCATGCTGGAGTTCTTCGCC
CACCCCAACTTGTTTATTGCAGCTTATAATGGTTACAAATAAAGCAATAGCATCACAAATTTCACAAATA
AAGCATTTTTTTCACTGCATTCTAGTTGTGGTTTGTCCAAACTCATCAATGTATCTTATCATGTCTGTAT
ACCGTCGACCTCTAGCTAGAGCTTGGCGTAATCATGGTCATAGCTGTTTCCTGTGTGAAATTGTTATCCG
CTCACAATTCCACACAACATACGAGCCGGAAGCATAAAGTGTAAAGCCTGGGGTGCCTAATGAGTGAGCT
AACTCACATTAATTGCGTTGCGCTCACTGCCCGCTTTCCAGTCGGGAAACCTGTCGTGCCAGCTGCATTA
ATGAATCGGCCAACGCGCGGGGAGAGGCGGTTTGCGTATTGGGCGCTCTTGCGCTTCCTCGCTCACTGAC
TCGCTGCGCTCGGTCGTTCGGCTGCGGCGAGCGGTATCAGCTCACTCAAAGGCGGTAATACGGTTATCCA
CAGAATCAGGGGATAACGCAGGAAAGAACATGTGAGCAAAAGGCCAGCAAAAGGCCAGGAACCGTAAAAA
GGCCGCGTTGCTGGCGTTTTTCCATAGGCTCCGCCCCCCTGACGAGCATCACAAAAATCGACGCTCAAGT
CAGAGGTGGCGAAACCCGACAGGACTATAAAGATACCAGGCGTTTCCCCCTGGAAGCTCCCTCGTGCGCT
CTCCTGTTCCGACCCTGCCGCTTACCGGATACCTGTCCGCCTTTCTCCCTTCGGGAAGCGTGGCGCTTTC
TCATAGCTCACGCTGTAGGTATCTCAGTTCGGTGTAGGTCGTTCGCTCCAAGCTGGGCTGTGTGCACGAA
CCCCCCGTTCAGCCCGACCGCTGCGCCTTATCCGGTAACTATCGTCTTGAGTCCAACCCGGTAAGACACG
ACTTATCGCCACTGGCAGCAGCCACTGGTAACAGGATTAGCAGAGCGAGGTATGTAGGCGGTGCTACAGA
GTTCTTGAAGTGGTGGCCTAACTACGGCTACACTAGAAGAACAGTATTTGGTATCTGCGCTCTGCTGAAG
CCAGTTACCTTCGGAAAAAGAGTTGGTAGCTCTTGATCCGGCAAACAAACCACCGCTGGTAGCGGTGGTT
TTTTTGTTTGCAAGCAGCAGATTACGCGCAGAAAAAAAGGATCTCAAGAAGATCCTTTGATCTTTTCTAC
GGGGTCTGACGCTCAGTGGAACGAAAACTCACGTTAAGGGATTTTGGTCATGAGATTATCAAAAAGGATC
TTCACCTAGATCCTTTTAAATTAAAAATGAAGTTTTAAATCAATCTAAAGTATATATGAGTAAACTTGGT
CTGACAGTTACCAATGCTTAATCAGTGAGGCACCTATCTCAGCGATCTGTCTATTTCGTTCATCCATAGT
TGCCTGACTCCCCGTCGTGTAGATAACTACGATACGGGAGGGCTTACCATCTGGCCCCAGTGCTGCAATG
ATACCGCGGGACCCACGCTCACCGGCTCCAGATTTATCAGCAATAAACCAGCCAGCCGGAAGGGCCGAGC
GCAGAAGTGGTCCTGCAACTTTATCCGCCTCCATCCAGTCTATTAATTGTTGCCGGGAAGCTAGAGTAAG
TAGTTCGCCAGTTAATAGTTTGCGCAACGTTGTTGCCATTGCTACAGGCATCGTGGTGTCACGCTCGTCG
TTTGGTATGGCTTCATTCAGCTCCGGTTCCCAACGATCAAGGCGAGTTACATGATCCCCCATGTTGTGCA
AAAAAGCGGTTAGCTCCTTCGGTCCTCCGATCGTTGTCAGAAGTAAGTTGGCCGCAGTGTTATCACTCAT
GGTTATGGCAGCACTGCATAATTCTCTTACTGTCATGCCATCCGTAAGATGCTTTTCTGTGACTGGTGAG
TACTCAACCAAGTCATTCTGAGAATAGTGTATGCGGCGACCGAGTTGCTCTTGCCCGGCGTCAATACGGG
ATAATACCGCGCCACATAGCAGAACTTTAAAAGTGCTCATCATTGGAAAACGTTCTTCGGGGCGAAAACT
CTCAAGGATCTTACCACTGTTGAGATCCAGTTCGATGTAACCCACTCGTGCACCCAACTGATCTTCAGCA
TCTTTTACTTTCACCAGCGTTTCTGGGTGAGCAAAAACAGGAAGGCAAAATGCCGCAAAAAAGGGAATAA
GGGCGACACGGAAATGTTGAATACTCATACTCTTCCTTTTTCAATATTATTGAAGCATTTATCAGGGTTA
TTGTCTCATGAGCGGATACATATTTGAATGTATTTAGAAAAATAAACAAATAGGGGTTCCGCGCACATTT
CCCCGAAAAGTGCCACCTGACG
Features (pLannotate 1.2.2; 21 found; start..end, strand, type, name):
     30..82      -  misc_feature   bom (fragment): basis of mobility region from pBR322
    237..616     +  enhancer       CMV enhancer: human cytomegalovirus immediate early enhancer
    617..820     +  promoter       CMV promoter: human cytomegalovirus (CMV) immediate early promoter
    816..849     +  LTR            5' LTR (truncated) (fragment): truncated 5' long terminal repeat (LTR) from HIV-1
    865..883     +  promoter       T7 promoter: promoter for bacteriophage T7 RNA polymerase
   1026..2144    +  CDS            RHO: OPSD_LOXAF - Also known as RH1. Experimental evidence at protein level: Swiss-Prot protein existence level 1. Photoreceptor required for image-forming vision at low light intensity. Required for photoreceptor cell viability after birth (By similarity). Light-induced isomerization of 11-cis to all-trans retinal triggers a conformational change that activates signaling via G- proteins (PubMed:15781694). Subsequent receptor phosphorylation mediates displacement of the bound G-protein alpha subunit by the arrestin SAG and terminates signaling (By similarity). From Loxodonta africana (African eleph
   1041..1079    +  CDS            opsin tag: segment of bovine rhodopsin containing a signal for N-linked glycosylation (Favaloro et al., 2008) The asparagine in the NKT tripeptide will be glycosylated if this sequence is exposed to the ER lumen.
   2221..2332    +  polyA_signal   bGH poly(A) signal: bovine growth hormone polyadenylation signal
   2449..2470    +  promoter       SV40 promoter (fragment): SV40 enhancer and early promoter
   2491..2919    +  rep_origin     f1 ori (sequence partly withheld): f1 bacteriophage origin of replication; arrow indicates direction of (+) strand synthesis
   2933..3262    +  promoter       SV40 promoter: SV40 enhancer and early promoter
   3329..4120    +  CDS            neo: KKA2_KLEPN - Also known as kan, nptII. Experimental evidence at protein level: Swiss-Prot protein existence level 1. Resistance to kanamycin, neomycin, paromomycin, ribostamycin, butirosin and gentamicin B. From Klebsiella pneumoniae.
   4144..4302    +  CDS            ble (fragment): BLE_KLEPN - Experimental evidence at protein level: Swiss-Prot protein existence level 1. Binding protein with a strong affinity to the bleomycin family of antibiotics. Binds to CL990; an antimitotic-antibiotic compound. From Klebsiella pneumoniae.
   4297..4418    +  polyA_signal   SV40 poly(A) signal: SV40 polyadenylation signal
   4491..4507    -  protein_bind   lac operator: The lac repressor binds to the lac operator to inhibit transcription in E. coli. This inhibition can be relieved by adding lactose or isopropyl-β-D-thiogalactopyranoside (IPTG). lac repressor encoded by lacI
   4515..4545    -  promoter       lac promoter: promoter for the E. coli lac operon
   4560..4581    -  protein_bind   CAP binding site: CAP binding activates transcription in the presence of cAMP. E. coli catabolite activator protein
   4594..4686    -  CDS            lacI (fragment): lac repressor; lacI; The lac repressor binds to the lac operator to inhibit transcription in E. coli. This inhibition can be relieved by adding lactose or isopropyl-β-D-thiogalactopyranoside (IPTG).
   4869..5457    -  rep_origin     ori: high-copy-number ColE1/pMB1/pBR322/pUC origin of replication
   5628..6488    -  CDS            AmpR: β-lactamase; bla; confers resistance to ampicillin, carbenicillin, and related antibiotics
   6489..6593    -  promoter       AmpR promoter: bla
