[The description below was written by a language model from this plasmid's Addgene catalogue record and pLannotate feature annotations shown in this document.]
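Description:
Opto-GPR20 is a mammalian expression plasmid built on the pcDNA3.1(-) backbone that encodes a light-activatable chimeric G-protein-coupled receptor made from bovine rhodopsin and the human orphan Class A receptor GPR20. In bacteria it is maintained at high copy from a ColE1/pUC-type origin under ampicillin selection (β-lactamase with its own promoter). It also carries an f1 origin, a standard backbone element that allows single-stranded DNA production. For mammalian cells, an SV40 early promoter drives a neomycin phosphotransferase gene followed by the SV40 polyadenylation signal, so stable transfectants can be selected with G418.

The roughly 1.2 kb insert sits downstream of the human CMV immediate-early enhancer and promoter and is terminated by the bovine growth hormone polyadenylation signal. A T7 promoter lies between the CMV promoter and the coding region. The automated annotation labels the open reading frame as rhodopsin, matching it to an elephant orthologue. This is consistent with most of the chimera being rhodopsin-derived, but the catalogue gives bovine as the rhodopsin source. The annotation also picks up the N-terminal rhodopsin segment that carries an N-linked glycosylation signal. The record does not specify which receptor segments come from GPR20. According to the catalogue, the protein has an N-terminal VSV-G epitope and a C-terminal rhodopsin 1D4 epitope, which can serve for detection or purification, though neither tag is called out separately in the feature table.

The associated study concerns optical functionalization of human orphan GPCRs, so the construct is intended to put GPR20-type signalling under light control in transfected cells. The depositor notes that it was made by two-step cloning and that the flanking sites cannot be reused for subcloning.
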