Addgene plasmid #106008: Opto-GPR20
Purpose: Expression of a chimeric G-protein coupled receptor (Rhodopsin-GPR20; Opto-GPR20; A10)
Depositing lab: Harald Janovjak. Depositing organization: Institute of Science and Technology Austria (I.S.T. Austria). Publication: Optical functionalization of human Class A orphan G-protein-coupled receptors. Morri M, Sanchez-Romero I, Tichy AM, Kainrath S, Gerrard EJ, Hirschfeld PP, Schwarz J, Janovjak H. Nat Commun. 2018 May 16;9(1):1950. doi: 10.1038/s41467-018-04342-1. PubMed 29769519.
Backbone
  Vector backbone: pcDNA3.1-
  Backbone manufacturer: Invitrogen
  Backbone size w/o insert (bp): 5427
  Vector type: Mammalian Expression
  Selectable markers: Neomycin (select with G418)
Growth in bacteria
  Bacterial resistance: Ampicillin, 100 μg/mL
  Growth temperature: 37°C
  Growth strain: DH5alpha
  Copy number: High Copy
Gene/Insert
  Gene/Insert name: Opto-GPR20
  Species: H. sapiens (human), B. taurus (bovine)
  Insert size (bp): 1215
  Mutation: Chimeric receptor protein
  Entrez Gene: GPR20
  Promoter: CMV
  Tag / fusion protein: VSV-G (N terminal on insert); Rhodopsin-1D4 (C terminal on insert)
  Cloning method: Restriction Enzyme; 5′ cloning site unknown (unknown if destroyed); 3′ cloning site unknown (unknown if destroyed)
  Sequencing primers: 5′ CMV_F (CGCAAATGGGCGGTAGGCGTG); 3′ pcDNA_R (CAACAGATGGCTGGCAAC)
Terms and licenses: Academic/Nonprofit Terms; Industry Terms: Not Available to Industry
Depositor comments: two step cloning; 5' and 3' sites cannot be used for (sub)cloning
How to cite: Opto-GPR20 was a gift from Harald Janovjak (Addgene plasmid # 106008 ; http://n2t.net/addgene:106008 ; RRID:Addgene_106008)
