>Addgene plasmid #106008 | Opto-GPR20 | depositor partial sequence | sequence record 200771 | Opto-GPR20
ATGAAAACGATCATCGCCCTGAGCTACATCTTCTGCCTGGTATTCGCCATGTACACCGATATAGAGATGA
ACAGGCTGGGAAAGGATAGCCTCATGAACGGGACCGAGGGCCCAAACTTCTACGTGCCTTTCTCCAACAA
GACGGGCGTGGTGCGCAGCCCCTTCGAGGCCCCGCAGTACTACCTGGCGGAGCCATGGCAGTTCTCCATG
CTGGCCGCCTACATGTTCCTGCTGATCATGCTTGGCTTCCCCATCAACTTCCTCACGCTGTACGTCTTTT
GCTGCCGCACCCGGGCCAAGACACCCCTCAACTACATCCTGCTCAACCTGGCCGTGGCCGACCTCTTCAT
GGTGTTCGGGGGCTTCACCACCACCCTCTACACCTCTCTGCACGGGTACTTCGTCTTTGGGCCCACGGGC
TGCAACCTGGAGGGCTTCTTTGCCACCTTGGGCGGTGAAATTGCACTGTGGTCCTTGGTGGTCCTGGCCA
TCGAGCGGTACGTGGTGGTGGTGCGGCCCGAAGGCTCCCGCCGCTGCCGCCAGCCTGCCTGTGCCATCAT
GGGCGTCGCCTTCACCTGGGTCATGGCTCTGGCCTGTGCCGCGCCCCCCCTCGTCGGCTGGTCCAGGTAC
ATCCCGGAGGGCATGCAGTGCTCGTGCGGGATTGACTACTACACGCCCCACGAGGAAACCAACAATGAGT
CGTTCGTCATCTACATGTTCGTGGTCCACTTCATCATCCCCCTGATTGTCATATTCTTCTGCTACGGACG
CATCATGTGTGCACTGTCGCGGCCGGGTCTGCTCCACCAGGGTCGCCAGCGCCGCGTGCGGGCCATGCGC
ATGGTGATCATCATGGTCATCGCTTTCCTAATCTGCTGGCTGCCCTACGCTGGGGTGGCGTTCTACATCT
TCACCCATCAGGGCTCTGACTTTGGCCCCATCTTCATGACCATCCCGGCTTTCTTTGCCAAGACTTCTGC
CGTCTACAACCCCGTCATCTACATCATGATGAACAAGCAGTTCCGCGCCACCGTCCGAGGCCTCTTCGGC
CAGCACGGAGAGCGTGAGCCCAGCAGCGGTGACGTGGTCAGCATGCACAGGAGCTCCAAGGGCTCAGGCC
GTCATCACATCCTCAGTGCCGGCCCTCACGCCCTCACCCAGGCCCTGGCTAATGGGCCCGAGGCTACAGA
AACCAGCCAAGTGGCGCCTGCCTAA
